Addgene plasmid #159530: pQE30-HaAEP1
Purpose: Expresses sunflower (Helianthus annuus) asparaginyl endopeptidase 1 in E. coli
Depositing lab: Joshua Mylne. Depositing organization: University of Western Australia. Publication: Peptide macrocyclization by a bifunctional endoprotease. Bernath-Levin K, Nelson C, Elliott AG, Jayasena AS, Millar AH, Craik DJ, Mylne JS. Chem Biol. 2015 May 21;22(5):571-82. doi: 10.1016/j.chembiol.2015.04.010. Epub 2015 May 7. PubMed 25960260.
Backbone
  Vector backbone: pQE30
  Backbone manufacturer: Qiagen
  Backbone size w/o insert (bp): 3443
  Total vector size (bp): 4837
  Vector type: Bacterial Expression
Growth in bacteria
  Bacterial resistance: Ampicillin, 100 μg/mL
  Growth temperature: 37°C
  Growth strain: NEB Stable
  Copy number: Low Copy
Gene/Insert
  Gene/Insert name: Helianthus annuus asparaginyl endopeptidase 1 (alt name: HaAEP1)
  Species: Synthetic
  Insert size (bp): 1404
  GenBank ID: KJ147147
  Entrez Gene: LOC110922574 (a.k.a. HannXRQ_Chr17g0548711, AEP1, VPE)
  Promoter: T5
  Tag / fusion protein: Six-Histidine tag (N terminal on backbone)
  Cloning method: Restriction Enzyme; 5′ cloning site BamHI (not destroyed); 3′ cloning site SalI (not destroyed)
  Sequencing primers: 5′ CCCGAAAAGTGCCACCTG; 3′ GTTCTGAGGTCATTACTGG
Resource information
  A portion of this plasmid was derived from a plasmid made by: Geneart
Terms and licenses: Academic/Nonprofit Terms; Industry Terms: Not Available to Industry
Depositor comments: Recommend propagation either in combination with QIAGEN plasmid pREP4 or in a E. coli strain with high lacI expression (e.g Novablue)
How to cite: pQE30-HaAEP1 was a gift from Joshua Mylne (Addgene plasmid # 159530 ; http://n2t.net/addgene:159530 ; RRID:Addgene_159530)
