[The description below was written by a language model from this plasmid's Addgene catalogue record and pLannotate feature annotations shown in this document.]
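Description:
pQE30-HaAEP1 is a bacterial expression plasmid built on the Qiagen pQE30 backbone for producing sunflower (Helianthus annuus) asparaginyl endopeptidase 1 (HaAEP1, a legumain/vacuolar processing enzyme-type protease) in E. coli. The total size is 4,837 bp, with a 1,404 bp insert listed as synthetic and partly derived from a commercially synthesised gene, cloned between BamHI and SalI sites that both remain intact. The plasmid replicates from a ColE1/pBR322-family origin accompanied by the bom region and only a small remnant of rop. The automated annotation calls the origin high copy, whereas the catalogue entry lists the plasmid as low copy. Selection is by ampicillin through the β-lactamase gene and its own promoter.

Expression is driven by the phage T5 promoter, which is recognised by the host E. coli RNA polymerase and carries an embedded lac operator, followed by a second lac operator. Transcription is therefore repressed by LacI and induced with IPTG. Because the plasmid has no lacI gene of its own, the depositor advises pairing it with the repressor-supplying helper plasmid pREP4 or using a strain with high lacI expression. A backbone-encoded six-histidine tag is fused to the N terminus of the enzyme for metal-affinity purification. The annotation tool labels the open reading frame by its similarity to jack bean legumain, consistent with an AEP-family protein. The lambda t0 terminator closes the expression unit. Downstream lies the chloramphenicol acetyltransferase coding sequence with only a fragment of its promoter, followed by the rrnB T1 terminator; chloramphenicol is not listed as a selection. The associated publication concerns peptide macrocyclisation by a bifunctional endoprotease, suggesting the recombinant enzyme is used for biochemical study of that activity.
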