Features (pLannotate 1.2.2; 13 found; start..end, strand, type, name):
     10..54      +  promoter       T5 promoter: bacteriophage T5 promoter for E. coli RNA polymerase, with embedded lac operator
     62..78      +  protein_bind   lac operator: The lac repressor binds to the lac operator to inhibit transcription in E. coli. This inhibition can be relieved by adding lactose or isopropyl-β-D-thiogalactopyranoside (IPTG). lac repressor encoded by lacI
    127..144     +  CDS            7xHis (fragment): 6xHis affinity tag
    178..1512    +  CDS            LEGU_CANEN (fragment): Experimental evidence at protein level: Swiss-Prot protein existence level 1. From Canavalia ensiformis (Jack bean) (Dolichos ensiformis).
   1584..1678    +  terminator     lambda t0 terminator: transcription terminator from phage lambda
   1693..1721    +  promoter       cat promoter (fragment): promoter of the E. coli cat gene encoding chloramphenicol acetyltransferase
   1722..2378    +  CDS            cat: CAT_ECOLX - Experimental evidence at protein level: Swiss-Prot protein existence level 1. This enzyme is an effector of chloramphenicol resistance in bacteria. From Escherichia coli. This protein is used as a marker in many commonly used cloning vectors, such as pACYC184.
   2446..2532    +  terminator     rrnB T1 terminator: Escherichia coli rrnB; transcription terminator T1 from the E. coli rrnB gene
   2544..2585    +  CDS            rop (fragment): Rop protein, which maintains plasmids at low copy number; rop
   2687..2827    +  misc_feature   bom: basis of mobility region from pBR322
   3013..3601    -  rep_origin     ori: high-copy-number ColE1/pMB1/pBR322/pUC origin of replication
   3772..4632    -  CDS            AmpR: β-lactamase; bla; confers resistance to ampicillin, carbenicillin, and related antibiotics
   4633..4737    -  promoter       AmpR promoter: bla
>Addgene plasmid #159530 | pQE30-HaAEP1 | addgene full sequence | sequence record 314615 | Addgene NGS Result
CTCGAGAAATCATAAAAAATTTATTTGCTTTGTGAGCGGATAACAATTATAATAGATTCAATTGTGAGCG
GATAACAATTTCACACAGAATTCATTAAAGAGGAGAAATTAACTATGAGAGGATCGCATCACCATCACCA
TCACGGATCCAGCGGTGGTCAGAAATGGCGTTGGGGTTGGGACCCGCTGATTCGTAGTCCGGTTGATGCA
GAACAAGAGGTTGATGAGCAGATGACCAATGGCACCAAATGGGCAGTTCTGGTTGCAGGTAGCAAAGGTT
ATGGTAATTATCGTCATCAGGCCGATGTTTGTCATGCATATCAGGTTCTGAAAAAAGGTGGCCTGAAAGA
TGAAAACATCGTGGTGTTTATGTATGATGATATCGCCAAAAGCGAAATGAATCCGCGTCCGGGTATTATC
ATTAATAGCCCGAAAGGTGAAGATGTTTATGCCGGTGTTCCGAAAGATTATACCGGTAAAAATGTGACCG
TTGATAATCTGAGCGCAGTTCTGCTGGGTGATCGTAGCGCAGTTAAAGGTGGTAGCGGTAAAGTTGTTGA
TAGCAAACCGGAAGATCGCATCTTTCTGTTTTATAGCGATCATGGTGGTCCGGGTGTTCTGGGTATGCCG
AATGAACCGCATCTGGTTGCCAAAGATCTGGTTGATGTGCTGAAAAAAAAACATGCAATGGGCACCTACA
AAGAAATGGTGATTTATCTGGAAGCATGTGAAAGCGGCAGCATTTTTGAAGGTATTCTGCCTGAAGATCT
GAACATTTATGCAACCACCGCAAGCGGTGCACAAGAAAATAGCTATGGCACCTATTGTCCGGGTACAGAA
CCGAGCCCTCCGCCTGAATATATCACCTGTCTGGGCGATCTGTATAGCGTTGCATGGATGGAAGATAGCG
AAACCCATAACCTGAAAAAAGAAAGCCTGGAACAGCAGTTTAACAAAGTGAAAAAACGTACCAGCAACAG
CAACACCTATAATACCGGTAGCCATGTTATGGAATATGGCAGCAAAGATATTAAACCGGAAAAAGTGTAT
CTGTATCTGGGTTTTGATCCGGCAACCGTTAATCTGCCTGCAAATCAGATTCATTTTGATAAACTGGATG
GCGTGAATCAGCGTGATGCAGATCTGATTTTTCTGTGGCAGCGTTACAAAAAAAGCAGCGAAAGCACCCG
TCCGGAAATTCTGCGTGAAATTACCGAAACCCTGACCCATCGTGGCCATCTGGATAGCAGCATTGATATG
ATTGGTGTTCTGCTGTTTGGTCCGCAGAATGGTCGTAGCACCCTGCATAGCGCACGTGCACCGGGTCTGC
CTCTGGTGGATGATTGGGAATGTTTTAAAAGCACCGCACGCCTGTTTGAAAAACATTGTGGTCTGCTGAC
CCAGTATGGTATGAAACATATGCGTGCATTTGCCAACATTTGCAATAGCAGCGTTGAGAAAAGCAAAGTG
GAAGAAGTTTTTATTGCAACCTGCGGTGGCAAAAATATCGGTCCGTATGGTACTTTTGGTGCCTATAGCG
TTTAATAAGTCGACCTGCAGCCAAGCTTAATTAGCTGAGCTTGGACTCCTGTTGATAGATCCAGTAATGA
CCTCAGAACTCCATCTGGATTTGTTCAGAACGCTCGGTTGCCGCCGGGCGTTTTTTATTGGTGAGAATCC
AAGCTAGCTTGGCGAGATTTTCAGGAGCTAAGGAAGCTAAAATGGAGAAAAAAATCACTGGATATACCAC
CGTTGATATATCCCAATGGCATCGTAAAGAACATTTTGAGGCATTTCAGTCAGTTGCTCAATGTACCTAT
AACCAGACCGTTCAGCTGGATATTACGGCCTTTTTAAAGACCGTAAAGAAAAATAAGCACAAGTTTTATC
CGGCCTTTATTCACATTCTTGCCCGCCTGATGAATGCTCATCCGGAATTTCGTATGGCAATGAAAGACGG
TGAGCTGGTGATATGGGATAGTGTTCACCCTTGTTACACCGTTTTCCATGAGCAAACTGAAACGTTTTCA
TCGCTCTGGAGTGAATACCACGACGATTTCCGGCAGTTTCTACACATATATTCGCAAGATGTGGCGTGTT
ACGGTGAAAACCTGGCCTATTTCCCTAAAGGGTTTATTGAGAATATGTTTTTCGTCTCAGCCAATCCCTG
GGTGAGTTTCACCAGTTTTGATTTAAACGTGGCCAATATGGACAACTTCTTCGCCCCCGTTTTCACCATG
GGCAAATATTATACGCAAGGCGACAAGGTGCTGATGCCGCTGGCGATTCAGGTTCATCATGCCGTTTGTG
ATGGCTTCCATGTCGGCAGAATGCTTAATGAATTACAACAGTACTGCGATGAGTGGCAGGGCGGGGCGTA
ATTTTTTTAAGGCAGTTATTGGTGCCCTTAAACGCCTGGGGTAATGACTCTCTAGCTTGAGGCATCAAAT
AAAACGAAAGGCTCAGTCGAAAGACTGGGCCTTTCGTTTTATCTGTTGTTTGTCGGTGAACGCTCTCCTG
AGTAGGACAAATCCGCCCTCTAGAGCTGCCTCGCGCGTTTCGGTGATGACGGTGAAAACCTCTGACACAT
GCAGCTCCCGGAGACGGTCACAGCTTGTCTGTAAGCGGATGCCGGGAGCAGACAAGCCCGTCAGGGCGCG
TCAGCGGGTGTTGGCGGGTGTCGGGGCGCAGCCATGACCCAGTCACGTAGCGATAGCGGAGTGTATACTG
GCTTAACTATGCGGCATCAGAGCAGATTGTACTGAGAGTGCACCATATGCGGTGTGAAATACCGCACAGA
TGCGTAAGGAGAAAATACCGCATCAGGCGCTCTTCCGCTTCCTCGCTCACTGACTCGCTGCGCTCGGTCG
TTCGGCTGCGGCGAGCGGTATCAGCTCACTCAAAGGCGGTAATACGGTTATCCACAGAATCAGGGGATAA
CGCAGGAAAGAACATGTGAGCAAAAGGCCAGCAAAAGGCCAGGAACCGTAAAAAGGCCGCGTTGCTGGCG
TTTTTCCATAGGCTCCGCCCCCCTGACGAGCATCACAAAAATCGACGCTCAAGTCAGAGGTGGCGAAACC
CGACAGGACTATAAAGATACCAGGCGTTTCCCCCTGGAAGCTCCCTCGTGCGCTCTCCTGTTCCGACCCT
GCCGCTTACCGGATACCTGTCCGCCTTTCTCCCTTCGGGAAGCGTGGCGCTTTCTCATAGCTCACGCTGT
AGGTATCTCAGTTCGGTGTAGGTCGTTCGCTCCAAGCTGGGCTGTGTGCACGAACCCCCCGTTCAGCCCG
ACCGCTGCGCCTTATCCGGTAACTATCGTCTTGAGTCCAACCCGGTAAGACACGACTTATCGCCACTGGC
AGCAGCCACTGGTAACAGGATTAGCAGAGCGAGGTATGTAGGCGGTGCTACAGAGTTCTTGAAGTGGTGG
CCTAACTACGGCTACACTAGAAGGACAGTATTTGGTATCTGCGCTCTGCTGAAGCCAGTTACCTTCGGAA
AAAGAGTTGGTAGCTCTTGATCCGGCAAACAAACCACCGCTGGTAGCGGTGGTTTTTTTGTTTGCAAGCA
GCAGATTACGCGCAGAAAAAAAGGATCTCAAGAAGATCCTTTGATCTTTTCTACGGGGTCTGACGCTCAG
TGGAACGAAAACTCACGTTAAGGGATTTTGGTCATGAGATTATCAAAAAGGATCTTCACCTAGATCCTTT
TAAATTAAAAATGAAGTTTTAAATCAATCTAAAGTATATATGAGTAAACTTGGTCTGACAGTTACCAATG
CTTAATCAGTGAGGCACCTATCTCAGCGATCTGTCTATTTCGTTCATCCATAGTTGCCTGACTCCCCGTC
GTGTAGATAACTACGATACGGGAGGGCTTACCATCTGGCCCCAGTGCTGCAATGATACCGCGAGACCCAC
GCTCACCGGCTCCAGATTTATCAGCAATAAACCAGCCAGCCGGAAGGGCCGAGCGCAGAAGTGGTCCTGC
AACTTTATCCGCCTCCATCCAGTCTATTAATTGTTGCCGGGAAGCTAGAGTAAGTAGTTCGCCAGTTAAT
AGTTTGCGCAACGTTGTTGCCATTGCTACAGGCATCGTGGTGTCACGCTCGTCGTTTGGTATGGCTTCAT
TCAGCTCCGGTTCCCAACGATCAAGGCGAGTTACATGATCCCCCATGTTGTGCAAAAAAGCGGTTAGCTC
CTTCGGTCCTCCGATCGTTGTCAGAAGTAAGTTGGCCGCAGTGTTATCACTCATGGTTATGGCAGCACTG
CATAATTCTCTTACTGTCATGCCATCCGTAAGATGCTTTTCTGTGACTGGTGAGTACTCAACCAAGTCAT
TCTGAGAATAGTGTATGCGGCGACCGAGTTGCTCTTGCCCGGCGTCAATACGGGATAATACCGCGCCACA
TAGCAGAACTTTAAAAGTGCTCATCATTGGAAAACGTTCTTCGGGGCGAAAACTCTCAAGGATCTTACCG
CTGTTGAGATCCAGTTCGATGTAACCCACTCGTGCACCCAACTGATCTTCAGCATCTTTTACTTTCACCA
GCGTTTCTGGGTGAGCAAAAACAGGAAGGCAAAATGCCGCAAAAAAGGGAATAAGGGCGACACGGAAATG
TTGAATACTCATACTCTTCCTTTTTCAATATTATTGAAGCATTTATCAGGGTTATTGTCTCATGAGCGGA
TACATATTTGAATGTATTTAGAAAAATAAACAAATAGGGGTTCCGCGCACATTTCCCCGAAAAGTGCCAC
CTGACGTCTAAGAAACCATTATTATCATGACATTAACCTATAAAAATAGGCGTATCACGAGGCCCTTTCG
TCTTCAC
